Addgene plasmid #86503: GFP-P2A-CIAR_pLenti_CMV_Puro
Purpose: Lenti plasmid for generating CIAR expressing stable cell lines
Depositing lab: Dustin Maly. Depositing organization: University of Washington. Publication: A computationally engineered RAS rheostat reveals RAS-ERK signaling dynamics. Rose JC, Huang PS, Camp ND, Ye J, Leidal AM, Goreshnik I, Trevillian BM, Dickinson MS, Cunningham-Bryant D, Debnath J, Baker D, Wolf-Yadlin A, Maly DJ. Nat Chem Biol. 2016 Nov 21. doi: 10.1038/nchembio.2244. PubMed 27870838.
Backbone
  Vector backbone: pLenti CMV GFP Puro (Addgene 17448)
  Backbone manufacturer: Eric Campeau
  Backbone size w/o insert (bp): 7888
  Total vector size (bp): 10885
  Vector type: Mammalian Expression, Lentiviral
  Selectable markers: Puromycin
Growth in bacteria
  Bacterial resistance: Ampicillin, 100 μg/mL
  Growth temperature: 37°C
  Growth strain: NEB Stable
  Copy number: High Copy
Gene/Insert
  Gene/Insert name: GFP-P2A-CIAR
  Species: H. sapiens (human)
  Insert size (bp): 2997
  Mutation: T968L in SOScat
  Entrez Gene: SOS1 (a.k.a. GF1, GGF1, GINGF, HGF, NS4, SOS-1)
  Promoter: CMV
  Cloning method: Gibson Cloning
  Sequencing primers: 5′ CMV_F
Terms and licenses: Academic/Nonprofit Terms; Industry Terms: Not Available to Industry
How to cite: GFP-P2A-CIAR_pLenti_CMV_Puro was a gift from Dustin Maly (Addgene plasmid # 86503 ; http://n2t.net/addgene:86503 ; RRID:Addgene_86503)
