[The description below was written by a language model from this plasmid's Addgene catalogue record, the feature table of its GenBank file and pLannotate feature annotations shown in this document.]
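Description:
GFP-P2A-CIAR_pLenti_CMV_Puro is a roughly 10.9 kb HIV-1-based lentiviral transfer plasmid built on the pLenti CMV GFP Puro backbone and intended for making mammalian cell lines that stably express the engineered RAS activator CIAR. In bacteria it is maintained by a high-copy ColE1/pUC origin and selected through the bla (ampicillin resistance) gene; an f1 origin, an SV40 origin and flanking T3/T7 promoters and M13 primer sites are backbone remnants. The viral portion comprises an RSV promoter fused to a truncated 5' LTR, the Psi packaging signal, the RRE for Rev-dependent export, the cPPT/CTS, a WPRE to boost transcript expression, and a self-inactivating ΔU3 3' LTR followed by an SV40 polyadenylation signal. This layout requires packaging functions supplied in trans.

Between the LTRs, the CMV enhancer/promoter drives a single open reading frame encoding EGFP, a P2A ribosome-skipping peptide and CIAR, so that green fluorescence reports expression while the two proteins are released separately. CIAR (labelled S.17.3 in the depositor's map) is a chimeric protein consisting of a BAD-derived peptide carrying annotated S155A and F158G substitutions, a linker, the human SOS1 catalytic domain with the T968L mutation, a short linker, BCL-xL residues 2–215, and the C-terminal 25 residues of HRAS containing the CaaX motif for membrane targeting. The flanking BAD and BCL-xL modules are binding partners, an arrangement consistent with intramolecular control of the SOS1 exchange domain, although the record itself does not describe the switching mechanism. A downstream mouse PGK promoter drives puromycin N-acetyltransferase for selection of transduced cells. The associated publication uses this system to probe RAS-ERK signalling dynamics. The depositor's map and the repository's sequencing result differ by about ten bases in length but agree on the features.
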