LOCUS       Exported 10885 bp ds-DNA circular SYN 13-DEC-2016
DEFINITION  synthetic circular DNA.
ACCESSION   .
VERSION     .
KEYWORDS    GFP_P2A_S.17.3_pLenti_CMV_Puro
SOURCE      synthetic DNA construct
  ORGANISM  synthetic DNA construct
REFERENCE   1 (bases 1 to 10885)
  AUTHORS   Jack Rose
  TITLE     Direct Submission
  JOURNAL   Exported Dec 13, 2016 from SnapGene Viewer 3.0.3
            http://www.snapgene.com
FEATURES             Location/Qualifiers
     source          join(1..5471,7752..10885)
                     /organism="synthetic DNA construct"
                     /mol_type="other DNA"
                     /label=source:synthetic DNA construct
                     /note="source:synthetic DNA construct"
     promoter        27..131
                     /gene="bla"
                     /label=bla
                     /note="bla AmpR promoter"
                     /note="AmpR promoter"
     CDS             132..992
                     /codon_start=1
                     /gene="bla"
                     /product="beta-lactamase"
                     /label=beta-lactamase
                     /note="bla"
                     /note="AmpR;confers resistance to ampicillin,
                     carbenicillin, and related antibiotics"
                     /translation="MSIQHFRVALIPFFAAFCLPVFAHPETLVKVKDAEDQLGARVGYI
                     ELDLNSGKILESFRPEERFPMMSTFKVLLCGAVLSRIDAGQEQLGRRIHYSQNDLVEYS
                     PVTEKHLTDGMTVRELCSAAITMSDNTAANLLLTTIGGPKELTAFLHNMGDHVTRLDRW
                     EPELNEAIPNDERDTTMPVAMATTLRKLLTGELLTLASRQQLIDWMEADKVAGPLLRSA
                     LPAGWFIADKSGAGERGSRGIIAALGPDGKPSRIVVIYTTGSQATMDERNRQIAEIGAS
                     LIKHW"
     rep_origin      1163..1751
                     /direction=RIGHT
                     /label=ori
                     /note="ori"
                     /note="ori;high-copy-number ColE1/pMB1/pBR322/pUC origin of
                     replication"
     protein_bind    2039..2060
                     /label=CAP binding site
                     /bound_moiety="E. coli catabolite activator protein"
                     /note="E. coli catabolite activator protein CAP bindin"
                     /note="CAP binding site;CAP binding activates transcription
                     in the presence of cAMP."
     promoter        2075..2105
                     /label=lac promoter
                     /note="lac promoter"
                     /note="lac promoter;promoter for the E. coli lac operon"
     protein_bind    2113..2129
                     /label=lac operator
                     /bound_moiety="lac repressor encoded by lacI"
                     /note="lac repressor encoded by lacI lac operator"
                     /note="lac operator;The lac repressor binds to the lac
                     operator to inhibit transcription in E. coli. This
                     inhibition can be relieved by adding lactose or
                     isopropyl-beta-D-thiogalactopyranoside (IPTG)."
     primer_bind     2137..2153
                     /label=M13 rev
                     /note="M13 rev"
                     /note="M13 rev;common sequencing primer, one of multiple
                     similar variants"
     promoter        2174..2192
                     /label=T3 promoter
                     /note="T3 promoter"
                     /note="T3 promoter;promoter for bacteriophage T3 RNA
                     polymerase"
     LTR             2448..2628
                     /label=5' LTR (truncated)
                     /note="5' LTR (truncated)"
                     /note="5' LTR (truncated);truncated 5' long terminal repeat
                     (LTR) from HIV-1"
     misc_feature    2672..2797
                     /label=HIV-1 Psi
                     /note="HIV-1 Psi"
                     /note="HIV-1 Psi;packaging signal of human immunodeficiency
                     virus type 1"
     misc_feature    3290..3523
                     /label=RRE
                     /note="RRE"
                     /note="RRE;The Rev response element (RRE) of HIV-1 allows
                     for Rev-dependent mRNA export from the nucleus to the
                     cytoplasm."
     misc_feature    4012..4129
                     /label=cPPT/CTS
                     /note="cPPT/CTS"
                     /note="cPPT/CTS;central polypurine tract and central
                     termination sequence of HIV-1"
     enhancer        4152..4455
                     /label=CMV enhancer
                     /note="CMV enhancer"
                     /note="CMV enhancer;human cytomegalovirus immediate early
                     enhancer"
     promoter        4456..4659
                     /label=CMV promoter
                     /note="CMV promoter"
                     /note="CMV promoter;human cytomegalovirus (CMV) immediate
                     early promoter"
     CDS             4755..5471
                     /codon_start=1
                     /product="enhanced GFP"
                     /label=enhanced GFP
                     /note="enhanced GFP"
                     /note="EGFP;mammalian codon-optimized"
                     /translation="MVSKGEELFTGVVPILVELDGDVNGHKFSVSGEGEGDATYGKLTL
                     KFICTTGKLPVPWPTLVTTLTYGVQCFSRYPDHMKQHDFFKSAMPEGYVQERTIFFKDD
                     GNYKTRAEVKFEGDTLVNRIELKGIDFKEDGNILGHKLEYNYNSHNVYIMADKQKNGIK
                     VNFKIRHNIEDGSVQLADHYQQNTPIGDGPVLLPDNHYLSTQSALSKDPNEKRDHMVLL
                     EFVTAAGITLGMDELYK"
     misc_feature    5472..5480
                     /label=P2A flanking sequence (probably not needed...)(1)
                     /note="P2A flanking sequence (probably not needed...)(1)"
     misc_feature    5481..5537
                     /label=P2A
                     /note="P2A"
     misc_feature    5538..5549
                     /label=P2A flanking sequence (probably not needed...)
                     /note="P2A flanking sequence (probably not needed...)"
     misc_feature    5550..5552
                     /label=Start codon
                     /note="Start codon"
     misc_feature    join(5553..5606,5610..5633,5685..7673)
                     /label=CIAR (aka S.17.3)
                     /note="CIAR (aka S.17.3)"
     misc_feature    5553..5633
                     /label=BAD
                     /note="BAD"
     misc_feature    5595..5597
                     /label=L151
                     /note="L151"
     misc_feature    5607..5609
                     /label=S155A
                     /note="S155A"
     misc_feature    5609
                     /label=SOS_17-6_T968L_F158G
                     /note="SOS_17-6_T968L_F158G"
     misc_feature    5616..5618
                     /label=F158G
                     /note="F158G"
     misc_feature    5634..5684
                     /label=N-term linker
                     /note="N-term linker"
     misc_feature    6753..6755
                     /label=F929
                     /note="F929"
     misc_feature    6870..6872
                     /label=T968L
                     /note="T968L"
     misc_feature    7023..7031
                     /label=C-term linker
                     /note="C-term linker"
     misc_feature    7032..7673
                     /label=BCL-XL_res_2-215
                     /note="BCL-XL_res_2-215"
     misc_feature    7674..7751
                     /label=HRAS_CaaX(c-term-25-residues)
                     /note="HRAS_CaaX(c-term-25-residues)"
     misc_feature    7749..7751
                     /label=Stop
                     /note="Stop"
     misc_feature    7767..8355
                     /label=WPRE
                     /note="WPRE"
                     /note="WPRE;woodchuck hepatitis virus posttranscriptional
                     regulatory element"
     CDS             complement(8238..8249)
                     /codon_start=1
                     /product="Factor Xa recognition and cleavage site"
                     /label=Factor Xa recognition and cleavage site
                     /note="Factor Xa recognition and cleavage site"
                     /note="Factor Xa site"
                     /translation="IEGR"
     promoter        8369..8868
                     /label=PGK promoter
                     /note="PGK promoter"
                     /note="PGK promoter;mouse phosphoglycerate kinase 1
                     promoter"
     CDS             8889..9488
                     /codon_start=1
                     /gene="pac from Streptomyces alboniger"
                     /product="puromycin N-acetyltransferase"
                     /label=puromycin N-acetyltransferase
                     /note="pac from Streptomyces alboniger"
                     /note="PuroR;confers resistance to puromycin"
                     /translation="MTEYKPTVRLATRDDVPRAVRTLAAAFADYPATRHTVDPDRHIER
                     VTELQELFLTRVGLDIGKVWVADDGAAVAVWTTPESVEAGAVFAEIGPRMAELSGSRLA
                     AQQQMEGLLAPHRPKEPAWFLATVGVSPDHQGKGLGSAVVLPGVEAAERAGVPAFLETS
                     APRNLPFYERLGFTVTADVEVPEGPRTWCMTRKPGA"
     LTR             9626..9859
                     /label=3' LTR (Delta-U3)
                     /note="3' LTR (Delta-U3)"
                     /note="3' LTR (Delta-U3);self-inactivating 3' long terminal
                     repeat (LTR) from HIV-1"
     polyA_signal    9931..10052
                     /label=SV40 poly(A) signal
                     /note="SV40 poly(A) signal"
                     /note="SV40 poly(A) signal;SV40 polyadenylation signal"
     rep_origin      10071..10206
                     /label=SV40 ori
                     /note="SV40 ori"
                     /note="SV40 ori;SV40 origin of replication"
     promoter        complement(10239..10257)
                     /label=T7 promoter
                     /note="T7 promoter"
                     /note="T7 promoter;promoter for bacteriophage T7 RNA
                     polymerase"
     primer_bind     complement(10267..10283)
                     /label=M13 fwd
                     /note="M13 fwd"
                     /note="M13 fwd;common sequencing primer, one of multiple
                     similar variants"
     rep_origin      10428..10883
                     /direction=RIGHT
                     /label=f1 ori
                     /note="f1 ori"
                     /note="f1 ori;f1 bacteriophage origin of replication; arrow
                     indicates direction of (+) strand synthesis"
ORIGIN
        1 caggtggcac ttttcgggga aatgtgcgcg gaacccctat ttgtttattt ttctaaatac
       61 attcaaatat gtatccgctc atgagacaat aaccctgata aatgcttcaa taatattgaa
      121 aaaggaagag tatgagtatt caacatttcc gtgtcgccct tattcccttt tttgcggcat
      181 tttgccttcc tgtttttgct cacccagaaa cgctggtgaa agtaaaagat gctgaagatc
      241 agttgggtgc acgagtgggt tacatcgaac tggatctcaa cagcggtaag atccttgaga
      301 gttttcgccc cgaagaacgt tttccaatga tgagcacttt taaagttctg ctatgtggcg
      361 cggtattatc ccgtattgac gccgggcaag agcaactcgg tcgccgcata cactattctc
      421 agaatgactt ggttgagtac tcaccagtca cagaaaagca tcttacggat ggcatgacag
      481 taagagaatt atgcagtgct gccataacca tgagtgataa cactgcggcc aacttacttc
      541 tgacaacgat cggaggaccg aaggagctaa ccgctttttt gcacaacatg ggggatcatg
      601 taactcgcct tgatcgttgg gaaccggagc tgaatgaagc cataccaaac gacgagcgtg
      661 acaccacgat gcctgtagca atggcaacaa cgttgcgcaa actattaact ggcgaactac
      721 ttactctagc ttcccggcaa caattaatag actggatgga ggcggataaa gttgcaggac
      781 cacttctgcg ctcggccctt ccggctggct ggtttattgc tgataaatct ggagccggtg
      841 agcgtgggtc tcgcggtatc attgcagcac tggggccaga tggtaagccc tcccgtatcg
      901 tagttatcta cacgacgggg agtcaggcaa ctatggatga acgaaataga cagatcgctg
      961 agataggtgc ctcactgatt aagcattggt aactgtcaga ccaagtttac tcatatatac
     1021 tttagattga tttaaaactt catttttaat ttaaaaggat ctaggtgaag atcctttttg
     1081 ataatctcat gaccaaaatc ccttaacgtg agttttcgtt ccactgagcg tcagaccccg
     1141 tagaaaagat caaaggatct tcttgagatc ctttttttct gcgcgtaatc tgctgcttgc
     1201 aaacaaaaaa accaccgcta ccagcggtgg tttgtttgcc ggatcaagag ctaccaactc
     1261 tttttccgaa ggtaactggc ttcagcagag cgcagatacc aaatactgtc cttctagtgt
     1321 agccgtagtt aggccaccac ttcaagaact ctgtagcacc gcctacatac ctcgctctgc
     1381 taatcctgtt accagtggct gctgccagtg gcgataagtc gtgtcttacc gggttggact
     1441 caagacgata gttaccggat aaggcgcagc ggtcgggctg aacggggggt tcgtgcacac
     1501 agcccagctt ggagcgaacg acctacaccg aactgagata cctacagcgt gagctatgag
     1561 aaagcgccac gcttcccgaa gggagaaagg cggacaggta tccggtaagc ggcagggtcg
     1621 gaacaggaga gcgcacgagg gagcttccag ggggaaacgc ctggtatctt tatagtcctg
     1681 tcgggtttcg ccacctctga cttgagcgtc gatttttgtg atgctcgtca ggggggcgga
     1741 gcctatggaa aaacgccagc aacgcggcct ttttacggtt cctggccttt tgctggcctt
     1801 ttgctcacat gttctttcct gcgttatccc ctgattctgt ggataaccgt attaccgcct
     1861 ttgagtgagc tgataccgct cgccgcagcc gaacgaccga gcgcagcgag tcagtgagcg
     1921 aggaagcgga agagcgccca atacgcaaac cgcctctccc cgcgcgttgg ccgattcatt
     1981 aatgcagctg gcacgacagg tttcccgact ggaaagcggg cagtgagcgc aacgcaatta
     2041 atgtgagtta gctcactcat taggcacccc aggctttaca ctttatgctt ccggctcgta
     2101 tgttgtgtgg aattgtgagc ggataacaat ttcacacagg aaacagctat gaccatgatt
     2161 acgccaagcg cgcaattaac cctcactaaa gggaacaaaa gctggagctg caagcttaat
     2221 gtagtcttat gcaatactct tgtagtcttg caacatggta acgatgagtt agcaacatgc
     2281 cttacaagga gagaaaaagc accgtgcatg ccgattggtg gaagtaaggt ggtacgatcg
     2341 tgccttatta ggaaggcaac agacgggtct gacatggatt ggacgaacca ctgaattgcc
     2401 gcattgcaga gatattgtat ttaagtgcct agctcgatac aataaacggg tctctctggt
     2461 tagaccagat ctgagcctgg gagctctctg gctaactagg gaacccactg cttaagcctc
     2521 aataaagctt gccttgagtg cttcaagtag tgtgtgcccg tctgttgtgt gactctggta
     2581 actagagatc cctcagaccc ttttagtcag tgtggaaaat ctctagcagt ggcgcccgaa
     2641 cagggacctg aaagcgaaag ggaaaccaga gctctctcga cgcaggactc ggcttgctga
     2701 agcgcgcacg gcaagaggcg aggggcggcg actggtgagt acgccaaaaa ttttgactag
     2761 cggaggctag aaggagagag atgggtgcga gagcgtcagt attaagcggg ggagaattag
     2821 atcgcgatgg gaaaaaattc ggttaaggcc agggggaaag aaaaaatata aattaaaaca
     2881 tatagtatgg gcaagcaggg agctagaacg attcgcagtt aatcctggcc tgttagaaac
     2941 atcagaaggc tgtagacaaa tactgggaca gctacaacca tcccttcaga caggatcaga
     3001 agaacttaga tcattatata atacagtagc aaccctctat tgtgtgcatc aaaggataga
     3061 gataaaagac accaaggaag ctttagacaa gatagaggaa gagcaaaaca aaagtaagac
     3121 caccgcacag caagcggccg ctgatcttca gacctggagg aggagatatg agggacaatt
     3181 ggagaagtga attatataaa tataaagtag taaaaattga accattagga gtagcaccca
     3241 ccaaggcaaa gagaagagtg gtgcagagag aaaaaagagc agtgggaata ggagctttgt
     3301 tccttgggtt cttgggagca gcaggaagca ctatgggcgc agcctcaatg acgctgacgg
     3361 tacaggccag acaattattg tctggtatag tgcagcagca gaacaatttg ctgagggcta
     3421 ttgaggcgca acagcatctg ttgcaactca cagtctgggg catcaagcag ctccaggcaa
     3481 gaatcctggc tgtggaaaga tacctaaagg atcaacagct cctggggatt tggggttgct
     3541 ctggaaaact catttgcacc actgctgtgc cttggaatgc tagttggagt aataaatctc
     3601 tggaacagat tggaatcaca cgacctggat ggagtgggac agagaaatta acaattacac
     3661 aagcttaata cactccttaa ttgaagaatc gcaaaaccag caagaaaaga atgaacaaga
     3721 attattggaa ttagataaat gggcaagttt gtggaattgg tttaacataa caaattggct
     3781 gtggtatata aaattattca taatgatagt aggaggcttg gtaggtttaa gaatagtttt
     3841 tgctgtactt tctatagtga atagagttag gcagggatat tcaccattat cgtttcagac
     3901 ccacctccca accccgaggg gacccgacag gcccgaagga atagaagaag aaggtggaga
     3961 gagagacaga gacagatcca ttcgattagt gaacggatct cgacggttaa cttttaaaag
     4021 aaaagggggg attggggggt acagtgcagg ggaaagaata gtagacataa tagcaacaga
     4081 catacaaact aaagaattac aaaaacaaat tacaaaaatt caaaatttta tcgataagct
     4141 tgggagttcc gcgttacata acttacggta aatggcccgc ctggctgacc gcccaacgac
     4201 ccccgcccat tgacgtcaat aatgacgtat gttcccatag taacgccaat agggactttc
     4261 cattgacgtc aatgggtgga gtatttacgg taaactgccc acttggcagt acatcaagtg
     4321 tatcatatgc caagtacgcc ccctattgac gtcaatgacg gtaaatggcc cgcctggcat
     4381 tatgcccagt acatgacctt atgggacttt cctacttggc agtacatcta cgtattagtc
     4441 atcgctatta ccatggtgat gcggttttgg cagtacatca atgggcgtgg atagcggttt
     4501 gactcacggg gatttccaag tctccacccc attgacgtca atgggagttt gttttggcac
     4561 caaaatcaac gggactttcc aaaatgtcgt aacaactccg ccccattgac gcaaatgggc
     4621 ggtaggcgtg tacggtggga ggtctatata agcagagctc gtttagtgaa ccgtcagatc
     4681 gcctggagac gccatccacg ctgttttgac ctccatagaa gacaccgact ctagaggatc
     4741 caccggtcgc caccatggtg agcaagggcg aggagctgtt caccggggtg gtgcccatcc
     4801 tggtcgagct ggacggcgac gtaaacggcc acaagttcag cgtgtccggc gagggcgagg
     4861 gcgatgccac ctacggcaag ctgaccctga agttcatctg caccaccggc aagctgcccg
     4921 tgccctggcc caccctcgtg accaccctga cctacggcgt gcagtgcttc agccgctacc
     4981 ccgaccacat gaagcagcac gacttcttca agtccgccat gcccgaaggc tacgtccagg
     5041 agcgcaccat cttcttcaag gacgacggca actacaagac ccgcgccgag gtgaagttcg
     5101 agggcgacac cctggtgaac cgcatcgagc tgaagggcat cgacttcaag gaggacggca
     5161 acatcctggg gcacaagctg gagtacaact acaacagcca caacgtctat atcatggccg
     5221 acaagcagaa gaacggcatc aaggtgaact tcaagatccg ccacaacatc gaggacggca
     5281 gcgtgcagct cgccgaccac taccagcaga acacccccat cggcgacggc cccgtgctgc
     5341 tgcccgacaa ccactacctg agcacccagt ccgccctgag caaagacccc aacgagaagc
     5401 gcgatcacat ggtcctgctg gagttcgtga ccgccgccgg gatcactctc ggcatggacg
     5461 agctgtacaa gggaagcgga gctactaact tcagcctgct gaagcaggct ggagacgtgg
     5521 aggagaaccc tggacctgca ccaggaagta tggctcctcc taatctgtgg gcggcacagc
     5581 gttatgggcg tgaactgcgg cgtatggccg atgagggtga gggttccttc aagggtagcg
     5641 gaactgggtc tgggactggg agtggcaccg gttcagggac aggagatgtg tatcgctttg
     5701 ctgagcctga ctccgaagag aacattatct tcgaagagaa tatgcagcct aaagctggta
     5761 ttccgattat caaagccggg accgtgatta agctgatcga gcgtctgaca tatcacatgt
     5821 acgccgaccc caactttgtt cgcaccttcc tgaccacata tcgttccttt tgcaagccac
     5881 aggaactgct gtctctgatt atcgagcggt tcgaaattcc agaaccagag ccaaccgagg
     5941 cagatcgtat tgcgatcgaa aacggcgacc agcctctgag cgcggagctg aaacgttttc
     6001 ggaaggaata catccagccg gtccagctgc gggttctgaa tgtctgtcgc cattgggtgg
     6061 agcaccattt ttatgatttc gaacgggacg cttacctgct gcagcgcatg gaagagttca
     6121 ttggtacagt ccgcgggaaa gccatgaaaa agtgggtgga atccattact aagattatcc
     6181 agcgcaaaaa gatcgcccgt gataacgggc caggacacaa tatcacattt cagagctccc
     6241 cgcccactgt ggagtggcac atttctcgtc ccggtcatat cgaaaccttc gatctgctga
     6301 cactgcatcc aattgagatc gctcgtcagc tgacactgct ggaatctgac ctgtatcgtg
     6361 cagtgcagcc aagcgagctg gtgggctccg tttggaccaa agaggataag gaaattaaca
     6421 gtccaaatct gctgaaaatg atccgccaca ctaccaacct gactctgtgg tttgaaaagt
     6481 gcattgttga aaccgagaat ctggaagagc gtgtcgcggt ggttagccgg attatcgaga
     6541 tcctgcaggt gtttcaggaa ctgaacaatt tcaacggcgt tctggaggtc gtgtccgcaa
     6601 tgaacagcag ccctgtgtat cgcctggacc ataccttcga acagattccg agccgtcaga
     6661 aaaagatcct ggaagaggcg cacgagctgt ccgaagatca ttataaaaag tacctggcaa
     6721 aactgcgctc tattaaccca ccttgcgtgc cgtttttcgg tatttacctg actaacatcc
     6781 tgaagaccga agagggaaat ccggaggttc tgaaacgtca cggcaaggaa ctgatcaact
     6841 tttcaaaacg ccgtaaggtc gccgagattc tcggtgaaat ccagcagtat cagaatcagc
     6901 cttactgtct gcgtgtggag agcgacatta aacggttttt cgaaaacctg aatccgatgg
     6961 ggaacagtat ggaaaaagag tttaccgatt acctgttcaa taagtcactg gaaatcgagc
     7021 ctggctctgg ttcacagagc aaccgtgaac tggttgtcga ttttctgtcc tataaactgt
     7081 ctcagaaggg ctactcctgg tctcagttca gcgacgtcga agagaatcgg acagaggctc
     7141 cggaaggtac tgaatctgag atggaaaccc ccagtgccat taacgggaat ccatcatggc
     7201 acctggcaga tagccccgct gttaatggag ccaccggaca ttcgagctcc ctggacgccc
     7261 gcgaggttat cccaatggcc gcagtcaaac aggcgctgcg tgaagcagga gatgagtttg
     7321 aactgcgcta tcggcgcgcg ttcagtgacc tgacctcaca gctgcacatt acacccggca
     7381 ctgcatacca gagttttgag caggtggtta acgaactgtt ccgcgacgga gtgaattggg
     7441 gccgtatcgt tgcgtttttc agttttggcg gtgcactgtg tgtcgagtca gtggataaag
     7501 aaatgcaggt cctggtgtct cgtattgcag cttggatggc aacttatctg aacgatcatc
     7561 tggagccgtg gattcaggaa aatgggggat gggacacctt cgtggaactg tacggcaaca
     7621 atgcggcggc tgagagtcgt aaggggcagg agcggttcaa tcgttggttt ctgcagcaca
     7681 agctgcggaa gctgaaccct cctgatgaga gtggccccgg ctgcatgagc tgcaagtgtg
     7741 tgctctcctg aagcggccgc gtcgacaatc aacctctgga ttacaaaatt tgtgaaagat
     7801 tgactggtat tcttaactat gttgctcctt ttacgctatg tggatacgct gctttaatgc
     7861 ctttgtatca tgctattgct tcccgtatgg ctttcatttt ctcctccttg tataaatcct
     7921 ggttgctgtc tctttatgag gagttgtggc ccgttgtcag gcaacgtggc gtggtgtgca
     7981 ctgtgtttgc tgacgcaacc cccactggtt ggggcattgc caccacctgt cagctccttt
     8041 ccgggacttt cgctttcccc ctccctattg ccacggcgga actcatcgcc gcctgccttg
     8101 cccgctgctg gacaggggct cggctgttgg gcactgacaa ttccgtggtg ttgtcgggga
     8161 agctgacgtc ctttccatgg ctgctcgcct gtgttgccac ctggattctg cgcgggacgt
     8221 ccttctgcta cgtcccttcg gccctcaatc cagcggacct tccttcccgc ggcctgctgc
     8281 cggctctgcg gcctcttccg cgtcttcgcc ttcgccctca gacgagtcgg atctcccttt
     8341 gggccgcctc cccgcctgga attctaccgg gtaggggagg cgcttttccc aaggcagtct
     8401 ggagcatgcg ctttagcagc cccgctgggc acttggcgct acacaagtgg cctctggcct
     8461 cgcacacatt ccacatccac cggtaggcgc caaccggctc cgttctttgg tggccccttc
     8521 gcgccacctt ctactcctcc cctagtcagg aagttccccc ccgccccgca gctcgcgtcg
     8581 tgcaggacgt gacaaatgga agtagcacgt ctcactagtc tcgtgcagat ggacagcacc
     8641 gctgagcaat ggaagcgggt aggcctttgg ggcagcggcc aatagcagct ttgctccttc
     8701 gctttctggg ctcagaggct gggaaggggt gggtccgggg gcgggctcag gggcgggctc
     8761 aggggcgggg cgggcgcccg aaggtcctcc ggaggcccgg cattctgcac gcttcaaaag
     8821 cgcacgtctg ccgcgctgtt ctcctcttcc tcatctccgg gcctttcgac ctgcagccca
     8881 agcttaccat gaccgagtac aagcccacgg tgcgcctcgc cacccgcgac gacgtcccca
     8941 gggccgtacg caccctcgcc gccgcgttcg ccgactaccc cgccacgcgc cacaccgtcg
     9001 atccggaccg ccacatcgag cgggtcaccg agctgcaaga actcttcctc acgcgcgtcg
     9061 ggctcgacat cggcaaggtg tgggtcgcgg acgacggcgc cgcggtggcg gtctggacca
     9121 cgccggagag cgtcgaagcg ggggcggtgt tcgccgagat cggcccgcgc atggccgagt
     9181 tgagcggttc ccggctggcc gcgcagcaac agatggaagg cctcctggcg ccgcaccggc
     9241 ccaaggagcc cgcgtggttc ctggccaccg tcggcgtctc gcccgaccac cagggcaagg
     9301 gtctgggcag cgccgtcgtg ctccccggag tggaggcggc cgagcgcgcc ggggtgcccg
     9361 ccttcctgga gacctccgcg ccccgcaacc tccccttcta cgagcggctc ggcttcaccg
     9421 tcaccgccga cgtcgaggtg cccgaaggac cgcgcacctg gtgcatgacc cgcaagcccg
     9481 gtgcctgacg cccgccccac gacccgcagc gcccgaccga aaggagcgca cgaccccatg
     9541 catctcgagg gcccggtacc tttaagacca atgacttaca aggcagctgt agatcttagc
     9601 cactttttaa aagaaaaggg gggactggaa gggctagctc actcccaacg aagacaagat
     9661 ctgctttttg cttgtactgg gtctctctgg ttagaccaga tctgagcctg ggagctctct
     9721 ggctgcctag ggaacccact gcttaagcct caataaagct tgccttgagt gcttcaagta
     9781 gtgtgtgccc gtctgttgtg tgactctggt aactagagat ccctcagacc cttttagtca
     9841 gtgtggaaaa tctctagcag tagtagttca tgtcatctta ttattcagta tttataactt
     9901 gcaaagaaat gaatatcaga gagtgagagg aacttgttta ttgcagctta taatggttac
     9961 aaataaagca atagcatcac aaatttcaca aataaagcat ttttttcact gcattctagt
    10021 tgtggtttgt ccaaactcat caatgtatct tatcatgtct ggctctagct atcccgcccc
    10081 taactccgcc cagttccgcc cattctccgc cccatggctg actaattttt tttatttatg
    10141 cagaggccga ggccgcctcg gcctctgagc tattccagaa gtagtgagga ggcttttttg
    10201 gaggcctagg cttttgcgtc gagacgtacc caattcgccc tatagtgagt cgtattacgc
    10261 gcgctcactg gccgtcgttt tacaacgtcg tgactgggaa aaccctggcg ttacccaact
    10321 taatcgcctt gcagcacatc cccctttcgc cagctggcgt aatagcgaag aggcccgcac
    10381 cgatcgccct tcccaacagt tgcgcagcct gaatggcgaa tggcgcgnnn nnnnnnnnnn
    10441 nnnnnnnnnn nnnnnnnnnn nnnnnnnnnn nnnnnnnnnn nnnnnnnnnn nnnnnnnnnn
    10501 nnnnnnnnnn nnnnnnnnnn nnnnnnnnnn nnnnnnnnnn nnnnnnnnnn ncnnnnnnnn
    10561 nnnnnnnnnn nnnnnnnnnn nnnnnnnnnn nnnnnnnnnn nnnnnnnnnn nnnnnnnnnn
    10621 nnnnnnnnnn nnnnnnnnnn nnnannnnnn nnnnnnnnnn nnnnnnnnnn nnnnnnnnnn
    10681 nnnnnnnnnn nnncctttga cgttggagtc cacgttcttt aatagtggac tcttgttcca
    10741 aactggaaca acactcaacc ctatctcggt ctattctttt gatttataag ggattttgcc
    10801 gatttcggcc tattggttaa aaaatgagct gatttaacaa aaatttaacg cgaattttaa
    10861 caaaatatta acgtttacaa tttcc
//
