Features (pLannotate 1.2.2; 32 found; start..end, strand, type, name):
     26..130     +  promoter       AmpR promoter: bla
    131..991     +  CDS            AmpR: β-lactamase; bla; confers resistance to ampicillin, carbenicillin, and related antibiotics
   1162..1750    +  rep_origin     ori: high-copy-number ColE1/pMB1/pBR322/pUC origin of replication
   1933..2025    +  CDS            lacI (fragment): lac repressor; lacI; The lac repressor binds to the lac operator to inhibit transcription in E. coli. This inhibition can be relieved by adding lactose or isopropyl-β-D-thiogalactopyranoside (IPTG).
   2038..2059    +  protein_bind   CAP binding site: CAP binding activates transcription in the presence of cAMP. E. coli catabolite activator protein
   2074..2104    +  promoter       lac promoter: promoter for the E. coli lac operon
   2108..2130    +  protein_bind   lac operator (fragment): The lac repressor binds to the lac operator to inhibit transcription in E. coli. This inhibition can be relieved by adding lactose or isopropyl-β-D-thiogalactopyranoside (IPTG). lac repressor encoded by lacI
   2173..2191    +  promoter       T3 promoter: promoter for bacteriophage T3 RNA polymerase
   2219..2445    +  promoter       RSV promoter: Rous sarcoma virus enhancer/promoter
   2446..2626    +  LTR            5' LTR (truncated): truncated 5' long terminal repeat (LTR) from HIV-1
   2673..2798    +  misc_feature   HIV-1 Ψ: packaging signal of human immunodeficiency virus type 1
   2782..3145    +  CDS            HIV-1 gag (fragment): gag protein from human immunodeficiency virus 1; gag
   3291..3524    +  misc_feature   RRE: The Rev response element (RRE) of HIV-1 allows for Rev-dependent mRNA export from the nucleus to the cytoplasm.
   3901..4001    +  CDS            Rev (fragment): human immunodeficiency virus 1 (HIV-1) Rev protein; rev; enhances nuclear export of unspliced and incompletely spliced viral mRNAs
   4020..4136    +  misc_feature   cPPT/CTS: central polypurine tract and central termination sequence of HIV-1
   4159..4462    +  enhancer       CMV enhancer: human cytomegalovirus immediate early enhancer
   4463..4666    +  promoter       CMV promoter: human cytomegalovirus (CMV) immediate early promoter
   4762..5478    +  CDS            EGFP: EGFP is a basic (constitutively fluorescent) green fluorescent protein published in 1996, derived from Aequorea victoria. It is reported to be a rapidly-maturing weak dimer with moderate acid sensitivity.
   5530..5640    +  CDS            BAD (fragment): BAD_HUMAN - Also known as BBC6, BCL2L8. Experimental evidence at protein level: Swiss-Prot protein existence level 1. Promotes cell death. Successfully competes for the binding to Bcl-X(L), Bcl-2 and Bcl-W, thereby affecting the level of heterodimerization of these proteins with BAX. Can reverse the death repressor activity of Bcl-X(L), but not that of Bcl-2 (By similarity). Appears to act as a link between growth factor receptor signaling and the apoptotic pathways. From Homo sapiens (Human).
   5692..7029    +  CDS            SOS1 (fragment): SOS1_HUMAN - Experimental evidence at protein level: Swiss-Prot protein existence level 1. Promotes the exchange of Ras-bound GDP by GTP (PubMed:8493579). Probably by promoting Ras activation, regulates phosphorylation of MAP kinase MAPK3 in response to EGF (PubMed:17339331). Catalytic component of a trimeric complex that participates in transduction of signals from Ras to Rac by promoting the Rac-specific guanine nucleotide exchange factor (GEF) activity (By similarity). From Homo sapiens (Human).
   7039..7680    +  CDS            BCL2L1 (fragment): B2CL1_HUMAN - Also known as BCL2L, BCLX. Experimental evidence at protein level: Swiss-Prot protein existence level 1. Isoform Bcl-X(S) promotes apoptosis. From Homo sapiens (Human).
   7680..7758    +  CDS            H-Ras (fragment): human small GTPase proto-oncoprotein
   7774..8362    +  misc_feature   WPRE: woodchuck hepatitis virus posttranscriptional regulatory element
   8376..8875    +  promoter       PGK promoter: mouse phosphoglycerate kinase 1 promoter
   8896..9495    +  CDS            PuroR: puromycin N-acetyltransferase; pac from Streptomyces alboniger; confers resistance to puromycin
   9563..9700    +  CDS            nef (fragment): NEF_HV1LA - Experimental evidence at protein level: Swiss-Prot protein existence level 1. Extracellular Nef protein targets CD4(+) T-lymphocytes for apoptosis by interacting with CXCR4 surface receptors. From Human immunodeficiency virus type 1 group M subtype B (isolate Lai) (HIV-1).
   9686..9866    +  LTR            5' LTR (truncated): truncated 5' long terminal repeat (LTR) from HIV-1
   9938..10059   +  polyA_signal   SV40 poly(A) signal: SV40 polyadenylation signal
  10078..10213   +  rep_origin     SV40 ori: SV40 origin of replication
  10234..10252   -  promoter       T7 promoter: promoter for bacteriophage T7 RNA polymerase
  10260..10415   +  CDS            lacZα (fragment): LacZα fragment of β-galactosidase; lacZ fragment
  10420..10848   +  rep_origin     f1 ori (sequence partly withheld): f1 bacteriophage origin of replication; arrow indicates direction of (+) strand synthesis
>Addgene plasmid #86503 | GFP-P2A-CIAR_pLenti_CMV_Puro | addgene full sequence | sequence record 171531 | Addgene NGS Result
AGGTGGCACTTTTCGGGGAAATGTGCGCGGAACCCCTATTTGTTTATTTTTCTAAATACATTCAAATATG
TATCCGCTCATGAGACAATAACCCTGATAAATGCTTCAATAATATTGAAAAAGGAAGAGTATGAGTATTC
AACATTTCCGTGTCGCCCTTATTCCCTTTTTTGCGGCATTTTGCCTTCCTGTTTTTGCTCACCCAGAAAC
GCTGGTGAAAGTAAAAGATGCTGAAGATCAGTTGGGTGCACGAGTGGGTTACATCGAACTGGATCTCAAC
AGCGGTAAGATCCTTGAGAGTTTTCGCCCCGAAGAACGTTTTCCAATGATGAGCACTTTTAAAGTTCTGC
TATGTGGCGCGGTATTATCCCGTATTGACGCCGGGCAAGAGCAACTCGGTCGCCGCATACACTATTCTCA
GAATGACTTGGTTGAGTACTCACCAGTCACAGAAAAGCATCTTACGGATGGCATGACAGTAAGAGAATTA
TGCAGTGCTGCCATAACCATGAGTGATAACACTGCGGCCAACTTACTTCTGACAACGATCGGAGGACCGA
AGGAGCTAACCGCTTTTTTGCACAACATGGGGGATCATGTAACTCGCCTTGATCGTTGGGAACCGGAGCT
GAATGAAGCCATACCAAACGACGAGCGTGACACCACGATGCCTGTAGCAATGGCAACAACGTTGCGCAAA
CTATTAACTGGCGAACTACTTACTCTAGCTTCCCGGCAACAATTAATAGACTGGATGGAGGCGGATAAAG
TTGCAGGACCACTTCTGCGCTCGGCCCTTCCGGCTGGCTGGTTTATTGCTGATAAATCTGGAGCCGGTGA
GCGTGGGTCTCGCGGTATCATTGCAGCACTGGGGCCAGATGGTAAGCCCTCCCGTATCGTAGTTATCTAC
ACGACGGGGAGTCAGGCAACTATGGATGAACGAAATAGACAGATCGCTGAGATAGGTGCCTCACTGATTA
AGCATTGGTAACTGTCAGACCAAGTTTACTCATATATACTTTAGATTGATTTAAAACTTCATTTTTAATT
TAAAAGGATCTAGGTGAAGATCCTTTTTGATAATCTCATGACCAAAATCCCTTAACGTGAGTTTTCGTTC
CACTGAGCGTCAGACCCCGTAGAAAAGATCAAAGGATCTTCTTGAGATCCTTTTTTTCTGCGCGTAATCT
GCTGCTTGCAAACAAAAAAACCACCGCTACCAGCGGTGGTTTGTTTGCCGGATCAAGAGCTACCAACTCT
TTTTCCGAAGGTAACTGGCTTCAGCAGAGCGCAGATACCAAATACTGTTCTTCTAGTGTAGCCGTAGTTA
GGCCACCACTTCAAGAACTCTGTAGCACCGCCTACATACCTCGCTCTGCTAATCCTGTTACCAGTGGCTG
CTGCCAGTGGCGATAAGTCGTGTCTTACCGGGTTGGACTCAAGACGATAGTTACCGGATAAGGCGCAGCG
GTCGGGCTGAACGGGGGGTTCGTGCACACAGCCCAGCTTGGAGCGAACGACCTACACCGAACTGAGATAC
CTACAGCGTGAGCTATGAGAAAGCGCCACGCTTCCCGAAGGGAGAAAGGCGGACAGGTATCCGGTAAGCG
GCAGGGTCGGAACAGGAGAGCGCACGAGGGAGCTTCCAGGGGGAAACGCCTGGTATCTTTATAGTCCTGT
CGGGTTTCGCCACCTCTGACTTGAGCGTCGATTTTTGTGATGCTCGTCAGGGGGGCGGAGCCTATGGAAA
AACGCCAGCAACGCGGCCTTTTTACGGTTCCTGGCCTTTTGCTGGCCTTTTGCTCACATGTTCTTTCCTG
CGTTATCCCCTGATTCTGTGGATAACCGTATTACCGCCTTTGAGTGAGCTGATACCGCTCGCCGCAGCCG
AACGACCGAGCGCAGCGAGTCAGTGAGCGAGGAAGCGGAAGAGCGCCCAATACGCAAACCGCCTCTCCCC
GCGCGTTGGCCGATTCATTAATGCAGCTGGCACGACAGGTTTCCCGACTGGAAAGCGGGCAGTGAGCGCA
ACGCAATTAATGTGAGTTAGCTCACTCATTAGGCACCCCAGGCTTTACACTTTATGCTTCCGGCTCGTAT
GTTGTGTGGAATTGTGAGCGGATAACAATTTCACACAGGAAACAGCTATGACCATGATTACGCCAAGCGC
GCAATTAACCCTCACTAAAGGGAACAAAAGCTGGAGCTGCAAGCTTAATGTAGTCTTATGCAATACTCTT
GTAGTCTTGCAACATGGTAACGATGAGTTAGCAACATGCCTTACAAGGAGAGAAAAAGCACCGTGCATGC
CGATTGGTGGAAGTAAGGTGGTACGATCGTGCCTTATTAGGAAGGCAACAGACGGGTCTGACATGGATTG
GACGAACCACTGAATTGCCGCATTGCAGAGATATTGTATTTAAGTGCCTAGCTCGATACATAAACGGGTC
TCTCTGGTTAGACCAGATCTGAGCCTGGGAGCTCTCTGGCTAACTAGGGAACCCACTGCTTAAGCCTCAA
TAAAGCTTGCCTTGAGTGCTTCAAGTAGTGTGTGCCCGTCTGTTGTGTGACTCTGGTAACTAGAGATCCC
TCAGACCCTTTTAGTCAGTGTGGAAAATCTCTAGCAGTGGCGCCCGAACAGGGACTTGAAAGCGAAAGGG
AAACCAGAGGAGCTCTCTCGACGCAGGACTCGGCTTGCTGAAGCGCGCACGGCAAGAGGCGAGGGGCGGC
GACTGGTGAGTACGCCAAAAATTTTGACTAGCGGAGGCTAGAAGGAGAGAGATGGGTGCGAGAGCGTCAG
TATTAAGCGGGGGAGAATTAGATCGCGATGGGAAAAAATTCGGTTAAGGCCAGGGGGAAAGAAAAAATAT
AAATTAAAACATATAGTATGGGCAAGCAGGGAGCTAGAACGATTCGCAGTTAATCCTGGCCTGTTAGAAA
CATCAGAAGGCTGTAGACAAATACTGGGACAGCTACAACCATCCCTTCAGACAGGATCAGAAGAACTTAG
ATCATTATATAATACAGTAGCAACCCTCTATTGTGTGCATCAAAGGATAGAGATAAAAGACACCAAGGAA
GCTTTAGACAAGATAGAGGAAGAGCAAAACAAAAGTAAGACCACCGCACAGCAAGCGGCCGCTGATCTTC
AGACCTGGAGGAGGAGATATGAGGGACAATTGGAGAAGTGAATTATATAAATATAAAGTAGTAAAAATTG
AACCATTAGGAGTAGCACCCACCAAGGCAAAGAGAAGAGTGGTGCAGAGAGAAAAAAGAGCAGTGGGAAT
AGGAGCTTTGTTCCTTGGGTTCTTGGGAGCAGCAGGAAGCACTATGGGCGCAGCGTCAATGACGCTGACG
GTACAGGCCAGACAATTATTGTCTGGTATAGTGCAGCAGCAGAACAATTTGCTGAGGGCTATTGAGGCGC
AACAGCATCTGTTGCAACTCACAGTCTGGGGCATCAAGCAGCTCCAGGCAAGAATCCTGGCTGTGGAAAG
ATACCTAAAGGATCAACAGCTCCTGGGGATTTGGGGTTGCTCTGGAAAACTCATTTGCACCACTGCTGTG
CCTTGGAATGCTAGTTGGAGTAATAAATCTCTGGAACAGATTTGGAATCACACGACCTGGATGGAGTGGG
ACAGAGAAATTAACAATTACACAAGCTTAATACACTCCTTAATTGAAGAATCGCAAAACCAGCAAGAAAA
GAATGAACAAGAATTATTGGAATTAGATAAATGGGCAAGTTTGTGGAATTGGTTTAACATAACAAATTGG
CTGTGGTATATAAAATTATTCATAATGATAGTAGGAGGCTTGGTAGGTTTAAGAATAGTTTTTGCTGTAC
TTTCTATAGTGAATAGAGTTAGGCAGGGATATTCACCATTATCGTTTCAGACCCACCTCCCAACCCCGAG
GGGACCCGACAGGCCCGAAGGAATAGAAGAAGAAGGTGGAGAGAGAGACAGAGACAGATCCATTCGATTA
GTGAACGGATCTCGACGGTATCGGTTAACTTTTAAAAGAAAAGGGGGGATTGGGGGGTACAGTGCAGGGG
AAAGAATAGTAGACATAATAGCAACAGACATACAAACTAAAGAATTACAAAAACAAATTACAAAATTCAA
AATTTTATCGATAAGCTTGGGAGTTCCGCGTTACATAACTTACGGTAAATGGCCCGCCTGGCTGACCGCC
CAACGACCCCCGCCCATTGACGTCAATAATGACGTATGTTCCCATAGTAACGCCAATAGGGACTTTCCAT
TGACGTCAATGGGTGGAGTATTTACGGTAAACTGCCCACTTGGCAGTACATCAAGTGTATCATATGCCAA
GTACGCCCCCTATTGACGTCAATGACGGTAAATGGCCCGCCTGGCATTATGCCCAGTACATGACCTTATG
GGACTTTCCTACTTGGCAGTACATCTACGTATTAGTCATCGCTATTACCATGGTGATGCGGTTTTGGCAG
TACATCAATGGGCGTGGATAGCGGTTTGACTCACGGGGATTTCCAAGTCTCCACCCCATTGACGTCAATG
GGAGTTTGTTTTGGCACCAAAATCAACGGGACTTTCCAAAATGTCGTAACAACTCCGCCCCATTGACGCA
AATGGGCGGTAGGCGTGTACGGTGGGAGGTCTATATAAGCAGAGCTCGTTTAGTGAACCGTCAGATCGCC
TGGAGACGCCATCCACGCTGTTTTGACCTCCATAGAAGACACCGACTCTAGAGGATCCACCGGTCGCCAC
CATGGTGAGCAAGGGCGAGGAGCTGTTCACCGGGGTGGTGCCCATCCTGGTCGAGCTGGACGGCGACGTA
AACGGCCACAAGTTCAGCGTGTCCGGCGAGGGCGAGGGCGATGCCACCTACGGCAAGCTGACCCTGAAGT
TCATCTGCACCACCGGCAAGCTGCCCGTGCCCTGGCCCACCCTCGTGACCACCCTGACCTACGGCGTGCA
GTGCTTCAGCCGCTACCCCGACCACATGAAGCAGCACGACTTCTTCAAGTCCGCCATGCCCGAAGGCTAC
GTCCAGGAGCGCACCATCTTCTTCAAGGACGACGGCAACTACAAGACCCGCGCCGAGGTGAAGTTCGAGG
GCGACACCCTGGTGAACCGCATCGAGCTGAAGGGCATCGACTTCAAGGAGGACGGCAACATCCTGGGGCA
CAAGCTGGAGTACAACTACAACAGCCACAACGTCTATATCATGGCCGACAAGCAGAAGAACGGCATCAAG
GTGAACTTCAAGATCCGCCACAACATCGAGGACGGCAGCGTGCAGCTCGCCGACCACTACCAGCAGAACA
CCCCCATCGGCGACGGCCCCGTGCTGCTGCCCGACAACCACTACCTGAGCACCCAGTCCGCCCTGAGCAA
AGACCCCAACGAGAAGCGCGATCACATGGTCCTGCTGGAGTTCGTGACCGCCGCCGGGATCACTCTCGGC
ATGGACGAGCTGTACAAGGGAAGCGGAGCTACTAACTTCAGCCTGCTGAAGCAGGCTGGAGACGTGGAGG
AGAACCCTGGACCTGCACCAGGAAGTATGGCTCCTCCTAATCTGTGGGCGGCACAGCGTTATGGGCGTGA
ACTGCGGCGTATGGCCGATGAGGGTGAGGGTTCCTTCAAGGGTAGCGGAACTGGGTCTGGGACTGGGAGT
GGCACCGGTTCAGGGACAGGAGATGTGTATCGCTTTGCTGAGCCTGACTCCGAAGAGAACATTATCTTCG
AAGAGAATATGCAGCCTAAAGCTGGTATTCCGATTATCAAAGCCGGGACCGTGATTAAGCTGATCGAGCG
TCTGACATATCACATGTACGCCGACCCCAACTTTGTTCGCACCTTCCTGACCACATATCGTTCCTTTTGC
AAGCCACAGGAACTGCTGTCTCTGATTATCGAGCGGTTCGAAATTCCAGAACCAGAGCCAACCGAGGCAG
ATCGTATTGCGATCGAAAACGGCGACCAGCCTCTGAGCGCGGAGCTGAAACGTTTTCGGAAGGAATACAT
CCAGCCGGTCCAGCTGCGGGTTCTGAATGTCTGTCGCCATTGGGTGGAGCACCATTTTTATGATTTCGAA
CGGGACGCTTACCTGCTGCAGCGCATGGAAGAGTTCATTGGTACAGTCCGCGGGAAAGCCATGAAAAAGT
GGGTGGAATCCATTACTAAGATTATCCAGCGCAAAAAGATCGCCCGTGATAACGGGCCAGGACACAATAT
CACATTTCAGAGCTCCCCGCCCACTGTGGAGTGGCACATTTCTCGTCCCGGTCATATCGAAACCTTCGAT
CTGCTGACACTGCATCCAATTGAGATCGCTCGTCAGCTGACACTGCTGGAATCTGACCTGTATCGTGCAG
TGCAGCCAAGCGAGCTGGTGGGCTCCGTTTGGACCAAAGAGGATAAGGAAATTAACAGTCCAAATCTGCT
GAAAATGATCCGCCACACTACCAACCTGACTCTGTGGTTTGAAAAGTGCATTGTTGAAACCGAGAATCTG
GAAGAGCGTGTCGCGGTGGTTAGCCGGATTATCGAGATCCTGCAGGTGTTTCAGGAACTGAACAATTTCA
ACGGCGTTCTGGAGGTCGTGTCCGCAATGAACAGCAGCCCTGTGTATCGCCTGGACCATACCTTCGAACA
GATTCCGAGCCGTCAGAAAAAGATCCTGGAAGAGGCGCACGAGCTGTCCGAAGATCATTATAAAAAGTAC
CTGGCAAAACTGCGCTCTATTAACCCACCTTGCGTGCCGTTTTTCGGTATTTACCTGACTAACATCCTGA
AGACCGAAGAGGGAAATCCGGAGGTTCTGAAACGTCACGGCAAGGAACTGATCAACTTTTCAAAACGCCG
TAAGGTCGCCGAGATTCTCGGTGAAATCCAGCAGTATCAGAATCAGCCTTACTGTCTGCGTGTGGAGAGC
GACATTAAACGGTTTTTCGAAAACCTGAATCCGATGGGGAACAGTATGGAAAAAGAGTTTACCGATTACC
TGTTCAATAAGTCACTGGAAATCGAGCCTGGCTCTGGTTCACAGAGCAACCGTGAACTGGTTGTCGATTT
TCTGTCCTATAAACTGTCTCAGAAGGGCTACTCCTGGTCTCAGTTCAGCGACGTCGAAGAGAATCGGACA
GAGGCTCCGGAAGGTACTGAATCTGAGATGGAAACCCCCAGTGCCATTAACGGGAATCCATCATGGCACC
TGGCAGATAGCCCCGCTGTTAATGGAGCCACCGGACATTCGAGCTCCCTGGACGCCCGCGAGGTTATCCC
AATGGCCGCAGTCAAACAGGCGCTGCGTGAAGCAGGAGATGAGTTTGAACTGCGCTATCGGCGCGCGTTC
AGTGACCTGACCTCACAGCTGCACATTACACCCGGCACTGCATACCAGAGTTTTGAGCAGGTGGTTAACG
AACTGTTCCGCGACGGAGTGAATTGGGGCCGTATCGTTGCGTTTTTCAGTTTTGGCGGTGCACTGTGTGT
CGAGTCAGTGGATAAAGAAATGCAGGTCCTGGTGTCTCGTATTGCAGCTTGGATGGCAACTTATCTGAAC
GATCATCTGGAGCCGTGGATTCAGGAAAATGGGGGATGGGACACCTTCGTGGAACTGTACGGCAACAATG
CGGCGGCTGAGAGTCGTAAGGGGCAGGAGCGGTTCAATCGTTGGTTTCTGCAGCACAAGCTGCGGAAGCT
GAACCCTCCTGATGAGAGTGGCCCCGGCTGCATGAGCTGCAAGTGTGTGCTCTCCTGAAGCGGCCGCGTC
GACAATCAACCTCTGGATTACAAAATTTGTGAAAGATTGACTGGTATTCTTAACTATGTTGCTCCTTTTA
CGCTATGTGGATACGCTGCTTTAATGCCTTTGTATCATGCTATTGCTTCCCGTATGGCTTTCATTTTCTC
CTCCTTGTATAAATCCTGGTTGCTGTCTCTTTATGAGGAGTTGTGGCCCGTTGTCAGGCAACGTGGCGTG
GTGTGCACTGTGTTTGCTGACGCAACCCCCACTGGTTGGGGCATTGCCACCACCTGTCAGCTCCTTTCCG
GGACTTTCGCTTTCCCCCTCCCTATTGCCACGGCGGAACTCATCGCCGCCTGCCTTGCCCGCTGCTGGAC
AGGGGCTCGGCTGTTGGGCACTGACAATTCCGTGGTGTTGTCGGGGAAGCTGACGTCCTTTCCATGGCTG
CTCGCCTGTGTTGCCACCTGGATTCTGCGCGGGACGTCCTTCTGCTACGTCCCTTCGGCCCTCAATCCAG
CGGACCTTCCTTCCCGCGGCCTGCTGCCGGCTCTGCGGCCTCTTCCGCGTCTTCGCCTTCGCCCTCAGAC
GAGTCGGATCTCCCTTTGGGCCGCCTCCCCGCCTGGAATTCTACCGGGTAGGGGAGGCGCTTTTCCCAAG
GCAGTCTGGAGCATGCGCTTTAGCAGCCCCGCTGGGCACTTGGCGCTACACAAGTGGCCTCTGGCCTCGC
ACACATTCCACATCCACCGGTAGGCGCCAACCGGCTCCGTTCTTTGGTGGCCCCTTCGCGCCACCTTCTA
CTCCTCCCCTAGTCAGGAAGTTCCCCCCCGCCCCGCAGCTCGCGTCGTGCAGGACGTGACAAATGGAAGT
AGCACGTCTCACTAGTCTCGTGCAGATGGACAGCACCGCTGAGCAATGGAAGCGGGTAGGCCTTTGGGGC
AGCGGCCAATAGCAGCTTTGCTCCTTCGCTTTCTGGGCTCAGAGGCTGGGAAGGGGTGGGTCCGGGGGCG
GGCTCAGGGGCGGGCTCAGGGGCGGGGCGGGCGCCCGAAGGTCCTCCGGAGGCCCGGCATTCTGCACGCT
TCAAAAGCGCACGTCTGCCGCGCTGTTCTCCTCTTCCTCATCTCCGGGCCTTTCGACCTGCAGCCCAAGC
TTACCATGACCGAGTACAAGCCCACGGTGCGCCTCGCCACCCGCGACGACGTCCCCAGGGCCGTACGCAC
CCTCGCCGCCGCGTTCGCCGACTACCCCGCCACGCGCCACACCGTCGATCCGGACCGCCACATCGAGCGG
GTCACCGAGCTGCAAGAACTCTTCCTCACGCGCGTCGGGCTCGACATCGGCAAGGTGTGGGTCGCGGACG
ACGGCGCCGCGGTGGCGGTCTGGACCACGCCGGAGAGCGTCGAAGCGGGGGCGGTGTTCGCCGAGATCGG
CCCGCGCATGGCCGAGTTGAGCGGTTCCCGGCTGGCCGCGCAGCAACAGATGGAAGGCCTCCTGGCGCCG
CACCGGCCCAAGGAGCCCGCGTGGTTCCTGGCCACCGTCGGCGTCTCGCCCGACCACCAGGGCAAGGGTC
TGGGCAGCGCCGTCGTGCTCCCCGGAGTGGAGGCGGCCGAGCGCGCCGGGGTGCCCGCCTTCCTGGAGAC
CTCCGCGCCCCGCAACCTCCCCTTCTACGAGCGGCTCGGCTTCACCGTCACCGCCGACGTCGAGGTGCCC
GAAGGACCGCGCACCTGGTGCATGACCCGCAAGCCCGGTGCCTGACGCCCGCCCCACGACCCGCAGCGCC
CGACCGAAAGGAGCGCACGACCCCATGCATCTCGAGGGCCCGGTACCTTTAAGACCAATGACTTACAAGG
CAGCTGTAGATCTTAGCCACTTTTTAAAAGAAAAGGGGGGACTGGAAGGGCTAGCTCACTCCCAACGAAG
ACAAGATCTGCTTTTTGCTTGTACTGGGTCTCTCTGGTTAGACCAGATCTGAGCCTGGGAGCTCTCTGGC
TAACTAGGGAACCCACTGCTTAAGCCTCAATAAAGCTTGCCTTGAGTGCTTCAAGTAGTGTGTGCCCGTC
TGTTGTGTGACTCTGGTAACTAGAGATCCCTCAGACCCTTTTAGTCAGTGTGGAAAATCTCTAGCAGTAG
TAGTTCATGTCATCTTATTATTCAGTATTTATAACTTGCAAAGAAATGAATATCAGAGAGTGAGAGGAAC
TTGTTTATTGCAGCTTATAATGGTTACAAATAAAGCAATAGCATCACAAATTTCACAAATAAAGCATTTT
TTTCACTGCATTCTAGTTGTGGTTTGTCCAAACTCATCAATGTATCTTATCATGTCTGGCTCTAGCTATC
CCGCCCCTAACTCCGCCCAGTTCCGCCCATTCTCCGCCCCATGGCTGACTAATTTTTTTTATTTATGCAG
AGGCCGAGGCCGCCTCGGCCTCTGAGCTATTCCAGAAGTAGTGAGGAGGCTTTTTTGGAGGCCTAGGGAC
GTACCCAATTCGCCCTATAGTGAGTCGTATTACGCGCGCTCACTGGCCGTCGTTTTACAACGTCGTGACT
GGGAAAACCCTGGCGTTACCCAACTTAATCGCCTTGCAGCACATCCCCCTTTCGCCAGCTGGCGTAATAG
CGAAGAGGCCCGCACCGATCGCCCTTCCCAACAGTTGCGCAGCCTGAATGGCGAATGGG
[124 nt withheld, positions 10420-10543]
C
[91 nt withheld, positions 10545-10635]
A
[49 nt withheld, positions 10637-10685]
CCTTTGACGTTGGAGTCCACGTTCTTTAATAGTGGACTCTTGTTCCAAACTGGAACAACACTCAACCCTA
TCTCGGTCTATTCTTTTGATTTATAAGGGATTTTGCCGATTTCGGCCTATTGGTTAAAAAATGAGCTGAT
TTAACAAAAATTTAACGCGAATTTTAACAAAATATTAACGCTTACAATTT
